Addgene plasmid #131072: pYJ29-lenti-U6-SOX17-acti-gRNA-DsRed
Purpose: Activation of SOX17 via SAM system
Depositing lab: Xiaojun Lian. Depositing organization: Pennsylvania State University.
Backbone
  Vector backbone: plenti-MS2-U6-gRNA-DsRed
  Backbone size w/o insert (bp): 15000
  Vector type: Mammalian Expression, Lentiviral, CRISPR
  Selectable markers: Zeocin
Growth in bacteria
  Bacterial resistance: Ampicillin, 100 μg/mL
  Growth temperature: 37°C
  Growth strain: NEB Stable
  Copy number: High Copy
Gene/Insert
  Gene/Insert name: SOX17 activation gRNA
  gRNA/shRNA sequence: GCTCCGGCTAGTTTTCCCGG
  Species: H. sapiens (human)
  Entrez Gene: SOX17 (a.k.a. VUR3)
  Cloning method: Restriction Enzyme; 5′ cloning site Unknown (unknown if destroyed); 3′ cloning site Unknown (unknown if destroyed)
  Sequencing primers: 5′ n/a
Terms and licenses: Academic/Nonprofit Terms; Industry Terms: Not Available to Industry
How to cite: pYJ29-lenti-U6-SOX17-acti-gRNA-DsRed was a gift from Xiaojun Lian (Addgene plasmid # 131072 ; http://n2t.net/addgene:131072 ; RRID:Addgene_131072)
