[The description below was written by a language model from this plasmid's Addgene catalogue record and pLannotate feature annotations shown in this document.]
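Description:
pYJ29-lenti-U6-SOX17-acti-gRNA-DsRed is a lentiviral CRISPR-activation guide RNA vector built on the plenti-MS2-U6-gRNA-DsRed backbone and intended to switch on the endogenous human SOX17 gene through the SAM (synergistic activation mediator) system. It is propagated in E. coli as a high-copy plasmid using a ColE1/pUC-type origin and ampicillin resistance; an f1 origin is also present. The catalogue lists a backbone size of about 15 kb, whereas the sequenced record is 10,801 nt, a discrepancy the record does not explain.

The viral genome is transcribed from a CMV enhancer/promoter fused to a truncated HIV-1 5' LTR, the arrangement typical of Tat-independent third-generation vectors. It carries the Ψ packaging signal, RRE, cPPT/CTS and WPRE, and ends in a second truncated LTR followed by a bGH polyadenylation signal. Within it, a human U6 Pol III promoter drives the SOX17-targeting spacer joined to an S. pyogenes Cas9 guide scaffold. The backbone name implies MS2 aptamer loops for recruiting MS2-fused activators, although the annotation labels only a standard scaffold. In the opposite orientation, a UbC promoter drives DsRed-Express2 followed by a blasticidin deaminase (bsr) coding sequence, allowing transduced cells to be tracked by fluorescence. How the two reading frames are linked is not annotated. Two loxP sites flank the U6-gRNA and UbC-DsRed-bsr region, which would in principle allow Cre-mediated excision.

An SV40/EM7-driven BleoR cassette matches the catalogued Zeocin marker but lies outside the LTRs, so it would not be carried in the packaged virus. The dCas9 and activator components of SAM are not encoded here and must be supplied separately.
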