Features (pLannotate 1.2.2; 36 found; start..end, strand, type, name):
     44..96      +  misc_feature   bom (fragment): basis of mobility region from pBR322
    155..259     +  promoter       AmpR promoter: bla
    260..1120    +  CDS            AmpR: β-lactamase; bla; confers resistance to ampicillin, carbenicillin, and related antibiotics
   1291..1879    +  rep_origin     ori: high-copy-number ColE1/pMB1/pBR322/pUC origin of replication
   2062..2154    +  CDS            lacI (fragment): lac repressor; lacI; The lac repressor binds to the lac operator to inhibit transcription in E. coli. This inhibition can be relieved by adding lactose or isopropyl-β-D-thiogalactopyranoside (IPTG).
   2167..2188    +  protein_bind   CAP binding site: CAP binding activates transcription in the presence of cAMP. E. coli catabolite activator protein
   2203..2233    +  promoter       lac promoter: promoter for the E. coli lac operon
   2237..2259    +  protein_bind   lac operator (fragment): The lac repressor binds to the lac operator to inhibit transcription in E. coli. This inhibition can be relieved by adding lactose or isopropyl-β-D-thiogalactopyranoside (IPTG). lac repressor encoded by lacI
   2330..2451    -  polyA_signal   SV40 poly(A) signal: SV40 polyadenylation signal
   2446..2571    -  CDS            ble (fragment): BLE_KLEPN - Experimental evidence at protein level: Swiss-Prot protein existence level 1. Binding protein with a strong affinity to the bleomycin family of antibiotics. Binds to CL990; an antimitotic-antibiotic compound. From Klebsiella pneumoniae.
   2581..2955    -  CDS            BleoR: antibiotic-binding protein; Sh ble from Streptoalloteichus hindustanus; confers resistance to bleomycin, phleomycin, and Zeocin™
   2974..3021    -  promoter       EM7 promoter: synthetic bacterial promoter&nbsp
   3069..3398    -  promoter       SV40 promoter: SV40 enhancer and early promoter
   3412..3840    -  rep_origin     f1 ori (sequence partly withheld): f1 bacteriophage origin of replication; arrow indicates direction of (+) strand synthesis
   3861..3882    -  promoter       SV40 promoter (fragment): SV40 enhancer and early promoter
   3886..4110    -  polyA_signal   bGH poly(A) signal: bovine growth hormone polyadenylation signal
   4142..4322    -  LTR            5' LTR (truncated): truncated 5' long terminal repeat (LTR) from HIV-1
   4329..4910    -  CDS            nef (fragment): NEF_HV1H2 - Experimental evidence at protein level: Swiss-Prot protein existence level 1. Extracellular Nef protein targets CD4(+) T-lymphocytes for apoptosis by interacting with CXCR4 surface receptors. From Human immunodeficiency virus type 1 group M subtype B (isolate HXB2) (HIV-1).
   4847..5435    -  misc_feature   WPRE: woodchuck hepatitis virus posttranscriptional regulatory element
   5435..5459    -  misc_feature   MCS (fragment): pBluescript multiple cloning site
   5460..5493    -  protein_bind   loxP: Cre-mediated recombination occurs in the 8-bp core sequence (GCATACAT). Cre recombinase
   5509..5925    -  CDS            bsr: BSR_BACCE - Experimental evidence at protein level: Swiss-Prot protein existence level 1. Catalyzes the deamination of the cytosine moiety of the antibiotics blasticidin S, cytomycin and acetylblasticidin S. From Bacillus cereus.
   5992..6666    -  CDS            DsRed-Express2: DsRed-Express2 is a basic (constitutively fluorescent) orange fluorescent protein published in 2008, derived from Discosoma sp.. It is reported to be a rapidly-maturing protein.
   6667..6684    +  misc_feature   MCS (fragment): pUC18/19 multiple cloning site
   6695..7906    -  promoter       UbC promoter: human ubiquitin C promoter
   7939..8179    +  promoter       U6 promoter: RNA polymerase III promoter for human U6 snRNA
   8208..8283    +  misc_RNA       gRNA scaffold: guide RNA scaffold for the Streptococcus pyogenes CRISPR/Cas9 system
   8294..8327    -  protein_bind   loxP: Cre-mediated recombination occurs in the 8-bp core sequence (GCATACAT). Cre recombinase
   8371..8488    -  misc_feature   cPPT/CTS: central polypurine tract and central termination sequence of HIV-1
   8538..8638    -  CDS            Rev (fragment): human immunodeficiency virus 1 (HIV-1) Rev protein; rev; enhances nuclear export of unspliced and incompletely spliced viral mRNAs
   9015..9248    -  misc_feature   RRE: The Rev response element (RRE) of HIV-1 allows for Rev-dependent mRNA export from the nucleus to the cytoplasm.
   9394..9757    -  CDS            HIV-1 gag (fragment): gag protein from human immunodeficiency virus 1; gag
   9741..9866    -  misc_feature   HIV-1 Ψ: packaging signal of human immunodeficiency virus type 1
   9913..10093   -  LTR            5' LTR (truncated): truncated 5' long terminal repeat (LTR) from HIV-1
  10111..10310   -  promoter       CMV promoter: human cytomegalovirus (CMV) immediate early promoter
  10311..10690   -  enhancer       CMV enhancer: human cytomegalovirus immediate early enhancer
>Addgene plasmid #131072 | pYJ29-lenti-U6-SOX17-acti-gRNA-DsRed | addgene full sequence | sequence record 256806 | Addgene NGS Result
TCGCGCACTACTCAGCGACCTCCAACACACAAGCAGGGAGCAGATACTGGCTTAACTATGCGGCATCAGA
GCAGATTGTACTGAGAGTGCACCATAGGGGATCGGGAGATCTCCCGATCCGTCGACGTCAGGTGGCACTT
TTCGGGGAAATGTGCGCGGAACCCCTATTTGTTTATTTTTCTAAATACATTCAAATATGTATCCGCTCAT
GAGACAATAACCCTGATAAATGCTTCAATAATATTGAAAAAGGAAGAGTATGAGTATTCAACATTTCCGT
GTCGCCCTTATTCCCTTTTTTGCGGCATTTTGCCTTCCTGTTTTTGCTCACCCAGAAACGCTGGTGAAAG
TAAAAGATGCTGAAGATCAGTTGGGTGCACGAGTGGGTTACATCGAACTGGATCTCAACAGCGGTAAGAT
CCTTGAGAGTTTTCGCCCCGAAGAACGTTTTCCAATGATGAGCACTTTTAAAGTTCTGCTATGTGGCGCG
GTATTATCCCGTATTGACGCCGGGCAAGAGCAACTCGGTCGCCGCATACACTATTCTCAGAATGACTTGG
TTGAGTACTCACCAGTCACAGAAAAGCATCTTACGGATGGCATGACAGTAAGAGAATTATGCAGTGCTGC
CATAACCATGAGTGATAACACTGCGGCCAACTTACTTCTGACAACGATCGGAGGACCGAAGGAGCTAACC
GCTTTTTTGCACAACATGGGGGATCATGTAACTCGCCTTGATCGTTGGGAACCGGAGCTGAATGAAGCCA
TACCAAACGACGAGCGTGACACCACGATGCCTGTAGCAATGGCAACAACGTTGCGCAAACTATTAACTGG
CGAACTACTTACTCTAGCTTCCCGGCAACAATTAATAGACTGGATGGAGGCGGATAAAGTTGCAGGACCA
CTTCTGCGCTCGGCCCTTCCGGCTGGCTGGTTTATTGCTGATAAATCTGGAGCCGGTGAGCGTGGGTCTC
GCGGTATCATTGCAGCACTGGGGCCAGATGGTAAGCCCTCCCGTATCGTAGTTATCTACACGACGGGGAG
TCAGGCAACTATGGATGAACGAAATAGACAGATCGCTGAGATAGGTGCCTCACTGATTAAGCATTGGTAA
CTGTCAGACCAAGTTTACTCATATATACTTTAGATTGATTTAAAACTTCATTTTTAATTTAAAAGGATCT
AGGTGAAGATCCTTTTTGATAATCTCATGACCAAAATCCCTTAACGTGAGTTTTCGTTCCACTGAGCGTC
AGACCCCGTAGAAAAGATCAAAGGATCTTCTTGAGATCCTTTTTTTCTGCGCGTAATCTGCTGCTTGCAA
ACAAAAAAACCACCGCTACCAGCGGTGGTTTGTTTGCCGGATCAAGAGCTACCAACTCTTTTTCCGAAGG
TAACTGGCTTCAGCAGAGCGCAGATACCAAATACTGTTCTTCTAGTGTAGCCGTAGTTAGGCCACCACTT
CAAGAACTCTGTAGCACCGCCTACATACCTCGCTCTGCTAATCCTGTTACCAGTGGCTGCTGCCAGTGGC
GATAAGTCGTGTCTTACCGGGTTGGACTCAAGACGATAGTTACCGGATAAGGCGCAGCGGTCGGGCTGAA
CGGGGGGTTCGTGCACACAGCCCAGCTTGGAGCGAACGACCTACACCGAACTGAGATACCTACAGCGTGA
GCTATGAGAAAGCGCCACGCTTCCCGAAGGGAGAAAGGCGGACAGGTATCCGGTAAGCGGCAGGGTCGGA
ACAGGAGAGCGCACGAGGGAGCTTCCAGGGGGAAACGCCTGGTATCTTTATAGTCCTGTCGGGTTTCGCC
ACCTCTGACTTGAGCGTCGATTTTTGTGATGCTCGTCAGGGGGGCGGAGCCTATGGAAAAACGCCAGCAA
CGCGGCCTTTTTACGGTTCCTGGCCTTTTGCTGGCCTTTTGCTCACATGTTCTTTCCTGCGTTATCCCCT
GATTCTGTGGATAACCGTATTACCGCCTTTGAGTGAGCTGATACCGCTCGCCGCAGCCGAACGACCGAGC
GCAGCGAGTCAGTGAGCGAGGAAGCGGAAGAGCGCCCAATACGCAAACCGCCTCTCCCCGCGCGTTGGCC
GATTCATTAATGCAGCTGGCACGACAGGTTTCCCGACTGGAAAGCGGGCAGTGAGCGCAACGCAATTAAT
GTGAGTTAGCTCACTCATTAGGCACCCCAGGCTTTACACTTTATGCTTCCGGCTCGTATGTTGTGTGGAA
TTGTGAGCGGATAACAATTTCACACAGGAAACAGCTATGACCATGATTACGCCAAGCTCTAGCTAGAGGT
CGACGGTATACAGACATGATAAGATACATTGATGAGTTTGGACAAACCACAACTAGAATGCAGTGAAAAA
AATGCTTTATTTGTGAAATTTGTGATGCTATTGCTTTATTTGTAACCATTATAAGCTGCAATAAACAAGT
TGGGGTGGGCGAAGAACTCCAGCATGAGATCCCCGCGCTGGAGGATCATCCAGCCGGCGTCCCGGAAAAC
GATTCCGAAGCCCAACCTTTCATAGAAGGCGGCGGTGGAATCGAAATCTCGTAGCACGTGTCAGTCCTGC
TCCTCGGCCACGAAGTGCACGCAGTTGCCGGCCGGGTCGCGCAGGGCGAACTCCCGCCCCCACGGCTGCT
CGCCGATCTCGGTCATGGCCGGCCCGGAGGCGTCCCGGAAGTTCGTGGACACGACCTCCGACCACTCGGC
GTACAGCTCGTCCAGGCCGCGCACCCACACCCAGGCCAGGGTGTTGTCCGGCACCACCTGGTCCTGGACC
GCGCTGATGAACAGGGTCACGTCGTCCCGGACCACACCGGCGAAGTCGTCCTCCACGAAGTCCCGGGAGA
ACCCGAGCCGGTCGGTCCAGAACTCGACCGCTCCGGCGACGTCGCGCGCGGTGAGCACCGGAACGGCACT
GGTCAACTTGGCCATGGTTTAGTTCCTCACCTTGTCGTATTATACTATGCCGATATACTATGCCGATGAT
TAATTGTCAACACGTGCTGATCAGATCCGAAAATGGATATACAAGCTCCCGGGAGCTTTTTGCAAAAGCC
TAGGCCTCCAAAAAAGCCTCCTCACTACTTCTGGAATAGCTCAGAGGCAGAGGCGGCCTCGGCCTCTGCA
TAAATAAAAAAAATTAGTCAGCCATGGGGCGGAGAATGGGCGGAACTGGGCGGAGTTAGGGGCGGGATGG
GCGGAGTTAGGGGCGGGACTATGGTTGCTGACTAATTGAGATGCATGCTTTGCATACTTCTGCCTGCTGG
GGAGCCTGGGGACTTTCCACACCTGGTTGCTGACTAATTGAGATGCATGCTTTGCATACTTCTGCCTGCT
GGGGAGCCTGGGGACTTTCCACACCCTAACTGACACACATTCCACAGAATTAATTCGCGTTAAATTTTTG
TTAAATCAGCTCATTTTTTAACCAATAGGCCGAAATCGGCAAAATCCCTTATAAATCAAAAGAATAGACC
GAGATAGGGT
[37 nt withheld, positions 3511-3547]
AAAGAACGTGGACTCCAACGTCAAAGG
[49 nt withheld, positions 3575-3623]
T
[91 nt withheld, positions 3625-3715]
G
[124 nt withheld, positions 3717-3840]
GGGGATACCCCCTAGAGCCCCAGCTGGTTCTTTCCGCCTCAGAAGCCATAGAGCCCACCGCATCCCCAGC
ATGCCTGCTATTGTCTTCCCAATCCTCCCCCTTGCTGTCCTGCCCCACCCCACCCCCCAGAATAGAATGA
CACCTACTCAGACAATGCGATGCAATTTCCTCATTTTATTAGGAAAGGACAGTGGGAGTGGCACCTTCCA
GGGTCAAGGAAGGCACGGGGGAGGGGCAAACAACAGATGGCTGGCAACTAGAAGGCACAGTCGAGGCTGA
TCAGCGGGTTTAAACGGGCCCTGCTAGAGATTTTCCACACTGACTAAAAGGGTCTGAGGGATCTCTAGTT
ACCAGAGTCACACAACAGACGGGCACACACTACTTGAAGCACTCAAGGCAAGCTTTATTGAGGCTTAAGC
AGTGGGTTCCCTAGTTAGCCAGAGAGCTCCCAGGCTCAGATCTGGTCTAACCAGAGAGACCCAGTACAGT
CCGGATGCAGCTCTCGGGCCATGTGATGAAATGCTAGGCGGCTGTCAAACCTCCACTCTAATACTTCTCT
CTCCGGGTCATCCATCCCATGCAGGCTCACAGGGTGTAACAAGCGGGTGTTCTCTCCTTCATTGGCTTCT
TCTACCTTCTCTTGCTCAACTGGTACTAGCTTGTAGCACCATCCAAAGGTCAGTGGATATCTGATCCCTG
GCCCTGGTGTGTAGTTCTGCCAATCAGGGAAGTAGCCTTGTGTGTGGTAGATCCACAGATCAAGGATATC
TTGTCTTCGTTGGGAGTGAATTAGCCCTTCCAGTCCCCCCTTTTCTTTTAAAAAGTGGCTAAGATCTACA
GCTGCCTTGTAAGTCATTGGTCTTAAAGGTACCTGAGGTGTGACTGGAAAACCCACCTCCTCCTCCTCTT
GTGCTTCTAGCCAGGCACAATCAGCATTGGTAGCTGCTGTATTGCTACTTGTGATTGCTCCATGTTTTTC
TAGGTCTCGAGGTCGACGGTATCGATGCGGGGAGGCGGCCCAAAGGGAGATCCGACTCGTCTGAGGGCGA
AGGCGAAGACGCGGAAGAGGCCGCAGAGCCGGCAGCAGGCCGCGGGAAGGAAGGTCCGCTGGATTGAGGG
CCGAAGGGACGTAGCAGAAGGACGTCCCGCGCAGAATCCAGGTGGCAACACAGGCGAGCAGCCAAGGAAA
GGACGATGATTTCCCCGACAACACCACGGAATTGTCAGTGCCCAACAGCCGAGCCCCTGTCCAGCAGCGG
GCAAGGCAGGCGGCGATGAGTTCCGCCGTGGCAATAGGGAGGGGGAAAGCGAAAGTCCCGGAAAGGAGCT
GACAGGTGGTGGCAATGCCCCAACCAGTGGGGGTTGCGTCAGCAAACACAGTGCACACCACGCCACGTTG
CCTGACAACGGGCCACAACTCCTCATAAAGAGACAGCAACCAGGATTTATACAAGGAGGAGAAAATGAAA
GCCATACGGGAAGCAATAGCATGATACAAAGGCATTAAAGCAGCGTATCCACATAGCGTAAAAGGAGCAA
CATAGTTAAGAATACCAGTCAATCTTTCACAAATTTTGTAATCCAGAGGTTGATTATCGATAAGCTTGAT
ATCGAATTCATAACTTCGTATAATGTATGCTATACGAAGTTATCTATTATCAACTTTAGTTCCTGGTGTA
CTTGAGGGGGATGAGTTCCTCAATGGTGGTTTTGACCAGCTTGCCATTCATCTCAATGAGCACAAAGCAG
TCAGGAGCATAGTCAGAGATGAGCTCTCTGCACATGCCACAGGGGCTGACCACCCTGATGGATCTGTCCA
CCTCATCAGAGTAGGGGTGCCTGACAGCCACAATGGTGTCAAAGTCCTTCTGCCCGTTGCTCACAGCAGA
CCCAATGGCAATGGCTTCAGCACAGACAGTGACCCTGCCAATGTAGGCCTCAATGTGGACAGCAGAGATG
ATCTCCCCAGTCTTGGTCCTGATGGCCGCCCCGACATGGTGCTTGTTGTCCTCATAGAGCATGGTGATCT
TCTCAGTGGCGACCTCCACCAGCTCCAGATCCTGCTGAGAGATGTTGAAGGTCTTCGGTCCAGGATTCTC
TTCGACATCTCCGGCTTGTTTCAGCAGAGAGAAGTTTGTTGCGCCGGATCCCTGGAACAGGTGGTGGCGG
GCCTCGGCGCGCTCGTACTGCTCCACCACGGTGTAGTCCTCGTTGTGGGAGGTGATGTCCAGCTTGGAGT
CCACGTAGTAGTAGCCGGGCAGCTTCACGGGCTTCTTGGCCATGTAGATTGACTTGAACTCCACCAGGTA
GTGGCCGCCGCCCTTCAGCTTCAGCGCCTTGTGGATCTCGCCCTTCAGCACGCCGTCGCGGGGGTACAGG
CGCTCGGTGGAGGGCTCCCAGCCCAGAGTCTTCTTCTGCATTACGGGGCCGTCGGAGGGGAAGTTCACGC
CGATGAACTTCACGTGGTAGATGAAGGTGCCGTCCTGCAGGGAGGAGTCCTGGGTCACGGTCACCACGCC
GCCGTCCTCGAAGTTCATCACGCGCTCCCACTTGAAGCCCTCGGGGAAGGACAGCTTCTTGTAGTCGGGG
ATGTCGGCGGGGTGCTTCACGTACACCTTGGAGCCGTACTGGAACTGGGGGGACAGGATGTCCCAGGCGA
AGGGCAGGGGGCCGCCCTTGGTCACCTGCAGCTTGGCGGTCTGGGTGCCCTCGTAGGGCTTGCCCTCGCC
CTCGCCCTCGATCTCGAACTCGTGGCCGTTCACGGAGCCCTCCATGTGCACCTTGAAGCGCATGAAGGGC
TTGATGACGTTCTCAGTGCTATCCATTCTAGAGTCGACCTGCAGCCCAAGCTTCGTCTAACAAAAAAGCC
AAAAACGGCCAGAATTTAGCGGACAATTTACTAGTCTAACACTGAAAATTACATATTGACCCAAATGATT
ACATTTCAAAAGGTGCCTAAAAAACTTCACAAAACACACTCGCCAACCCCGAGCGCATAGTTCAAAACCG
GAGCTTCAGCTACTTAAGAAGATAGGTACATAAAACCGACCAAAGAAACTGACGCCTCACTTATCCCTCC
CCTCACCAGAGGTCCGGCGCCTGTCGATTCAGGAGAGCCTACCCTAGGCCCGAACCCTGCGTCCTGCGAC
GGAGAAAAGCCTACCGCACACCTACCGGCAGGTGGCCCCACCCTGCATTATAAGCCAACAGAACGGGTGA
CGTCACGACACGACGAGGGCGCGCGCTCCCAAAGGTACGGGTGCACTGCCCAACGGCACCGCCATAACTG
CCGCCCCCGCAACAGACGACAAACCGAGTTCTCCAGTCAGTGACAAACTTCACGTCAGGGTCCCCAGATG
GTGCCCCAGCCCATCTCACCCGAATAAGAGCTTTCCCGCATTAGCGAAGGCCTCAAGACCTTGGGTTCTT
GCCGCCCACCATGCCCCCCACCTTGTTTCAACGACCTCACAGCCCGCCTCACAAGCGTCTTCCATTCAAG
ACTCGGGAACAGCCGCCATTTTGCTGCGCTCCCCCCAACCCCCAGTTCAGGGCAACCTTGCTCGCGGACC
CAGACTACAGCCCTTGGCGGTCTCTCCACACGCTTCCGTCCCACCGAGCGGCCCGGCGGCCACGAAAGCC
CCGGCCAGCCCAGCAGCCCGCTACTCACCAAGTGACGATCACAGCGATCCACAAACAAGAACCGCGACCC
AAATCCCGGCTGCGACGGAACTAGCTGTGCCACACCCGGCGCGTCCTTATATAATCATCGGCGTTCACCG
CCCCACGGAGATCCCTCCGCAGAATCGCCGAGAAGGGACTACTTTTCCTCGCCTGTTCCGCTCTCTGGAA
AGAAAACCAGTGCCCTAGAGTCACCCAAGTCCCGTCCTAAAATGTCCTTCTGCTGATACTGGGGTTCTAA
GGCCGAGTCTTATGAGCAGCGGGCCGCTGTCCTGAGCGTCCGGGCGGAAGGATCAGGACGCTCGCTGCGC
CCTTCGTCTGACGTGGCAGCGCTCGCCGTGAGGAGGGGGGCGCCCGCGGGAGGCGCCAAAACCCGGCGCG
GAGGCCAGATCTGGAGCCGACACGGGTTAATTAATTAAGAGGGCCTATTTCCCATGATTCCTTCATATTT
GCATATACGATACAAGGCTGTTAGAGAGATAATTGGAATTAATTTGACTGTAAACACAAAGATATTAGTA
CAAAATACGTGACGTAGAAAGTAATAATTTCTTGGGTAGTTTGCAGTTTTAAAATTATGTTTTAAAATGG
ACTATCATATGCTTACCGTAACTTGAAAGTATTTCGATTTCTTGGCTTTATATATCTTGTGGAAAGGACG
AAACACCGCTCCGGCTAGTTTTCCCGGGTTTTAGAGCTAGAAATAGCAAGTTAAAATAAGGCTAGTCCGT
TATCAACTTGAAAAAGTGGCACCGAGTCGGTGCTTTTTTTTTAATAACTTCGTATAATGTATGCTATACG
AAGTTATTAATTAACCAAACTGGATCTCTGCTGTCCCTGTAATAAACCCGAAAATTTTGAATTTTTGTAA
TTTGTTTTTGTAATTCTTTAGTTTGTATGTCTGTTGCTATTATGTCTACTATTCTTTCCCCTGCACTGTA
CCCCCCAATCCCCCCTTTTCTTTTAAAATTGTGGATGAATACTGCCATTTGTCTGCAGAATTGGCGCACG
CAGTGCCGATCCGTTCACTAATCGAATGGATCTGTCTCTGTCTCTCTCTCCACCTTCTTCTTCTATTCCT
TCGGGCCTGTCGGGTCCCCTCGGGGTTGGGAGGTGGGTCTGAAACGATAATGGTGAATATCCCTGCCTAA
CTCTATTCACTATAGAAAGTACAGCAAAAACTATTCTTAAACCTACCAAGCCTCCTACTATCATTATGAA
TAATTTTATATACCACAGCCAATTTGTTATGTTAAACCAATTCCACAAACTTGCCCATTTATCTAATTCC
AATAATTCTTGTTCATTCTTTTCTTGCTGGTTTTGCGATTCTTCAATTAAGGAGTGTATTAAGCTTGTGT
AATTGTTAATTTCTCTGTCCCACTCCATCCAGGTCGTGTGATTCCAAATCTGTTCCAGAGATTTATTACT
CCAACTAGCATTCCAAGGCACAGCAGTGGTGCAAATGAGTTTTCCAGAGCAACCCCAAATCCCCAGGAGC
TGTTGATCCTTTAGGTATCTTTCCACAGCCAGGATTCTTGCCTGGAGCTGCTTGATGCCCCAGACTGTGA
GTTGCAACAGATGCTGTTGCGCCTCAATAGCCCTCAGCAAATTGTTCTGCTGCTGCACTATACCAGACAA
TAATTGTCTGGCCTGTACCGTCAGCGTCATTGACGCTGCGCCCATAGTGCTTCCTGCTGCTCCCAAGAAC
CCAAGGAACAAAGCTCCTATTCCCACTGCTCTTTTTTCTCTCTGCACCACTCTTCTCTTTGCCTTGGTGG
GTGCTACTCCTAATGGTTCAATTTTTACTACTTTATATTTATATAATTCACTTCTCCAATTGTCCCTCAT
ATCTCCTCCTCCAGGTCTGAAGATCAGCGGCCGCTTGCTGTGCGGTGGTCTTACTTTTGTTTTGCTCTTC
CTCTATCTTGTCTAAAGCTTCCTTGGTGTCTTTTATCTCTATCCTTTGATGCACACAATAGAGGGTTGCT
ACTGTATTATATAATGATCTAAGTTCTTCTGATCCTGTCTGAAGGGATGGTTGTAGCTGTCCCAGTATTT
GTCTACAGCCTTCTGATGTTTCTAACAGGCCAGGATTAACTGCGAATCGTTCTAGCTCCCTGCTTGCCCA
TACTATATGTTTTAATTTATATTTTTTCTTTCCCCCTGGCCTTAACCGAATTTTTTCCCATCGCGATCTA
ATTCTCCCCCGCTTAATACTGACGCTCTCGCACCCATCTCTCTCCTTCTAGCCTCCGCTAGTCAAAATTT
TTGGCGTACTCACCAGTCGCCGCCCCTCGCCTCTTGCCGTGCGCGCTTCAGCAAGCCGAGTCCTGCGTCG
AGAGAGCTCCTCTGGTTTCCCTTTCGCTTTCAAGTCCCTGTTCGGGCGCCACTGCTAGAGATTTTCCACA
CTGACTAAAAGGGTCTGAGGGATCTCTAGTTACCAGAGTCACACAACAGACGGGCACACACTACTTGAAG
CACTCAAGGCAAGCTTTATTGAGGCTTAAGCAGTGGGTTCCCTAGTTAGCCAGAGAGCTCCCAGGCTCAG
ATCTGGTCTAACCAGAGAGACCCAGTACAGGCAAAACGCGCTGCTTATATAGACCTCCCACCGTACACGC
CTACCGCCCATTTGCGTCAATGGGGCGGAGTTGTTACGACATTTTGGAAAGTCCCGTTGATTTTGGTGCC
AAAACAAACTCCCATTGACGTCAATGGGGTGGAGACTTGGAAATCCCCGTGAGTCAAACCGCTATCCACG
CCCATTGATGTACTGCCAAAACCGCATCACCATGGTAATAGCGATGACTAATACGTAGATGTACTGCCAA
GTAGGAAAGTCCCATAAGGTCATGTACTGGGCATAATGCCAGGCGGGCCATTTACCGTCATTGACGTCAA
TAGGGGGCGTACTTGGCATATGATACACTTGATGTACTGCCAAGTGGGCAGTTTACCGTAAATACTCCAC
CCATTGACGTCAATGGAAAGTCCCTATTGGCGTTACTATGGGAACATACGTCATTATTGACGTCAATGGG
CGGGGGTCGTTGGGCGGTCAGCCAGGCGGGCCATTTACCGTAAGTTATGTAACGCGGAACTCCATATATG
GGCTATGAACTAATGACCCCGTAATTGATTACTATTAATAACTAGTCAATAATCAATGTCAACGCGTATA
TCTGGCCCGTACATCGCGAAGCAGCGCAAAACGCCTAACCCTAAGCAGATTCTTCATGCAATTGTCGGTC
AAGCCTTGCCTTGTTGTAGCTTAAATTTTGC
